>Addgene plasmid #111126 | pCR1316 | addgene full sequence | sequence record 211999 | Addgene NGS Result
AGGTGGCACTTTTCGGGGAAATGTGCGCGGAACCCCTATTTGTTTATTTTTCTAAATACATTCAAATATG
TATCCGCTCATGAGACAATAACCCTGATAAATGCTTCAATAATATTGAAAAAGGAAGAGTATGAGTATTC
AACATTTCCGTGTCGCCCTTATTCCCTTTTTTGCGGCATTTTGCCTTCCTGTTTTTGCTCACCCAGAAAC
GCTGGTGAAAGTAAAAGATGCTGAAGATCAGTTGGGTGCACGAGTGGGTTACATCGAACTGGATCTCAAC
AGCGGTAAGATCCTTGAGAGTTTTCGCCCCGAAGAACGTTTTCCAATGATGAGCACTTTTAAAGTTCTGC
TATGTGGCGCGGTATTATCCCGTATTGACGCCGGGCAAGAGCAACTCGGTCGCCGCATACACTATTCTCA
GAATGACTTGGTTGAGTACTCACCAGTCACAGAAAAGCATCTTACGGATGGCATGACAGTAAGAGAATTA
TGCAGTGCTGCCATAACCATGAGTGATAACACTGCGGCCAACTTACTTCTGACAACGATCGGAGGACCGA
AGGAGCTAACCGCTTTTTTGCACAACATGGGGGATCATGTAACTCGCCTTGATCGTTGGGAACCGGAGCT
GAATGAAGCCATACCAAACGACGAGCGTGACACCACGATGCCTGTAGCAATGGCAACAACGTTGCGCAAA
CTATTAACTGGCGAACTACTTACTCTAGCTTCCCGGCAACAATTAATAGACTGGATGGAGGCGGATAAAG
TTGCAGGACCACTTCTGCGCTCGGCCCTTCCGGCTGGCTGGTTTATTGCTGATAAATCTGGAGCCGGTGA
GCGTGGGTCTCGCGGTATCATTGCAGCACTGGGGCCAGATGGTAAGCCCTCCCGTATCGTAGTTATCTAC
ACGACGGGGAGTCAGGCAACTATGGATGAACGAAATAGACAGATCGCTGAGATAGGTGCCTCACTGATTA
AGCATTGGTAACTGTCAGACCAAGTTTACTCATATATACTTTAGATTGATTTAAAACTTCATTTTTAATT
TAAAAGGATCTAGGTGAAGATCCTTTTTGATAATCTCATGACCAAAATCCCTTAACGTGAGTTTTCGTTC
CACTGAGCGTCAGACCCCGTAGAAAAGATCAAAGGATCTTCTTGAGATCCTTTTTTTCTGCGCGTAATCT
GCTGCTTGCAAACAAAAAAACCACCGCTACCAGCGGTGGTTTGTTTGCCGGATCAAGAGCTACCAACTCT
TTTTCCGAAGGTAACTGGCTTCAGCAGAGCGCAGATACCAAATACTGTTCTTCTAGTGTAGCCGTAGTTA
GGCCACCACTTCAAGAACTCTGTAGCACCGCCTACATACCTCGCTCTGCTAATCCTGTTACCAGTGGCTG
CTGCCAGTGGCGATAAGTCGTGTCTTACCGGGTTGGACTCAAGACGATAGTTACCGGATAAGGCGCAGCG
GTCGGGCTGAACGGGGGGTTCGTGCACACAGCCCAGCTTGGAGCGAACGACCTACACCGAACTGAGATAC
CTACAGCGTGAGCTATGAGAAAGCGCCACGCTTCCCGAAGGGAGAAAGGCGGACAGGTATCCGGTAAGCG
GCAGGGTCGGAACAGGAGAGCGCACGAGGGAGCTTCCAGGGGGAAACGCCTGGTATCTTTATAGTCCTGT
CGGGTTTCGCCACCTCTGACTTGAGCGTCGATTTTTGTGATGCTCGTCAGGGGGGCGGAGCCTATGGAAA
AACGCCAGCAACGCGGCCTTTTTACGGTTCCTGGCCTTTTGCTGGCCTTTTGCTCACATGTTCTTTCCTG
CGTTATCCCCTGATTCTGTGGATAACCGTATTACCGCCTTTGAGTGAGCTGATACCGCTCGCCGCAGCCG
AACGACCGAGCGCAGCGAGTCAGTGAGCGAGGAAGCGGAAGAGCGCCCAATACGCAAACCGCCTCTCCCC
GCGCGTTGGCCGATTCATTAATGCAGCTGGCACGACAGGTTTCCCGACTGGAAAGCGGGCAGTGAGCGCA
ACGCAATTAATGTGAGTTAGCTCACTCATTAGGCACCCCAGGCTTTACACTTTATGCTTCCGGCTCGTAT
GTTGTGTGGAATTGTGAGCGGATAACAATTTCACACAGGAAACAGCTATGACCATGATTACGCCAAGCGC
GCAATTAACCCTCACTAAAGGGAACAAAAGCTGGAGCTGCAAGCTTAATGTAGTCTTATGCAATACTCTT
GTAGTCTTGCAACATGGTAACGATGAGTTAGCAACATGCCTTACAAGGAGAGAAAAAGCACCGTGCATGC
CGATTGGTGGAAGTAAGGTGGTACGATCGTGCCTTATTAGGAAGGCAACAGACGGGTCTGACATGGATTG
GACGAACCACTGAATTGCCGCATTGCAGAGATATTGTATTTAAGTGCCTAGCTCGATACATAAACGGGTC
TCTCTGGTTAGACCAGATCTGAGCCTGGGAGCTCTCTGGCTAACTAGGGAACCCACTGCTTAAGCCTCAA
TAAAGCTTGCCTTGAGTGCTTCAAGTAGTGTGTGCCCGTCTGTTGTGTGACTCTGGTAACTAGAGATCCC
TCAGACCCTTTTAGTCAGTGTGGAAAATCTCTAGCAGTGGCGCCCGAACAGGGACTTGAAAGCGAAAGGG
AAACCAGAGGAGCTCTCTCGACGCAGGACTCGGCTTGCTGAAGCGCGCACGGCAAGAGGCGAGGGGCGGC
GACTGGTGAGTACGCCAAAAATTTTGACTAGCGGAGGCTAGAAGGAGAGAGATGGGTGCGAGAGCGTCAG
TATTAAGCGGGGGAGAATTAGATCGCGATGGGAAAAAATTCGGTTAAGGCCAGGGGGAAAGAAAAAATAT
AAATTAAAACATATAGTATGGGCAAGCAGGGAGCTAGAACGATTCGCAGTTAATCCTGGCCTGTTAGAAA
CATCAGAAGGCTGTAGACAAATACTGGGACAGCTACAACCATCCCTTCAGACAGGATCAGAAGAACTTAG
ATCATTATATAATACAGTAGCAACCCTCTATTGTGTGCATCAAAGGATAGAGATAAAAGACACCAAGGAA
GCTTTAGACAAGATAGAGGAAGAGCAAAACAAAAGTAAGACCACCGCACAGCAAGCGGCCGCTGATCTTC
AGACCTGGAGGAGGAGATATGAGGGACAATTGGAGAAGTGAATTATATAAATATAAAGTAGTAAAAATTG
AACCATTAGGAGTAGCACCCACCAAGGCAAAGAGAAGAGTGGTGCAGAGAGAAAAAAGAGCAGTGGGAAT
AGGAGCTTTGTTCCTTGGGTTCTTGGGAGCAGCAGGAAGCACTATGGGCGCAGCGTCAATGACGCTGACG
GTACAGGCCAGACAATTATTGTCTGGTATAGTGCAGCAGCAGAACAATTTGCTGAGGGCTATTGAGGCGC
AACAGCATCTGTTGCAACTCACAGTCTGGGGCATCAAGCAGCTCCAGGCAAGAATCCTGGCTGTGGAAAG
ATACCTAAAGGATCAACAGCTCCTGGGGATTTGGGGTTGCTCTGGAAAACTCATTTGCACCACTGCTGTG
CCTTGGAATGCTAGTTGGAGTAATAAATCTCTGGAACAGATTTGGAATCACACGACCTGGATGGAGTGGG
ACAGAGAAATTAACAATTACACAAGCTTAATACACTCCTTAATTGAAGAATCGCAAAACCAGCAAGAAAA
GAATGAACAAGAATTATTGGAATTAGATAAATGGGCAAGTTTGTGGAATTGGTTTAACATAACAAATTGG
CTGTGGTATATAAAATTATTCATAATGATAGTAGGAGGCTTGGTAGGTTTAAGAATAGTTTTTGCTGTAC
TTTCTATAGTGAATAGAGTTAGGCAGGGATATTCACCATTATCGTTTCAGACCCACCTCCCAACCCCGAG
GGGACCCGACAGGCCCGAAGGAATAGAAGAAGAAGGTGGAGAGAGAGACAGAGACAGATCCATTCGATTA
GTGAACGGATCTCGACGGTATCGGTTAACTTTTAAAAGAAAAGGGGGGATTGGGGGGTACAGTGCAGGGG
AAAGAATAGTAGACATAATAGCAACAGACATACAAACTAAAGAATTACAAAAACAAATTACAAAATTCAA
AATTTTATCGTCCAGTGTGGTGGAATTCTGCAGATATCAACAAGTTTGTACAAAAAAGCAGGCTCCACCA
TGGGAACCGACATTGATTATTGACTAGGCTTTTGCAAAAAGCTTTGCAAAGATGGATAAAGTTTTAAACA
GAGAGGAATCTTTGCAGCTAATGGACCTTCTAGGTCTTGAAAGGAGTGGGAATTGGCTCCGGTGCCCGTC
AGTGGGCAGAGCGCACATCGCCCACAGTCCCCGAGAAGTTGGGGGGAGGGGTCGGCAATTGAACCGGTGC
CTAGAGAAGGTGGCGCGGGGTAAACTGGGAAAGTGATGTCGTGTACTGGCTCCGCCTTTTTCCCGAGGGT
GGGGGAGAACCGTATATAAGTGCAGTAGTCGCCGTGAACGTTCTTTTTCGCAACGGGTTTGCCGCCAGAA
CACAGGTAAGTGCCGTGTGTGGTTCCCGCGGGCCTGGCCTCTTTACGGGTTATGGCCCTTGCGTGCCTTG
AATTACTTCCACCTGGCTGCAGTACGTGATTCTTGATCCCGAGCTTCGGGTTGGAAGTGGGTGGGAGAGT
TCGAGGCCTTGCGCTTAAGGAGCCCCTTCGCCTCGTGCTTGAGTTGAGGCCTGGCCTGGGCGCTGGGGCC
GCCGCGTGCGAATCTGGTGGCACCTTCGCGCCTGTCTCGCTGCTTTCGATAAGTCTCTAGCCATTTAAAA
TTTTTGATGACCTGCTGCGACGCTTTTTTTCTGGCAAGATAGTCTTGTAAATGCGGGCCAAGATCTGCAC
ACTGGTATTTCGGTTTTTGGGGCCGCGGGCGGCGACGGGGCCCGTGCGTCCCAGCGCACATGTTCGGCGA
GGCGGGGCCTGCGAGCGCGGCCACCGAGAATCGGACGGGGGTAGTCTCAAGCTGGCCGGCCTGCTCTGGT
GCCTGGCCTCGCGCCGCCGTGTATCGCCCCGCCCTGGGCGGCAAGGCTGGCCCGGTCGGCACCAGTTGCG
TGAGCGGAAAGATGGCCGCTTCCCGGCCCTGCTGCAGGGAGCTCAAAATGGAGGACGCGGCGCTCGGGAG
AGCGGGCGGGTGAGTCACCCACACAAAGGAAAAGGGCCTTTCCGTCCTCAGCCGTCGCTTCATGTGACTC
CACGGAGTACCGGGCGCCGTCCAGGCACCTCGATTAGTTCTCGAGCTTTTGGAGTACGTCGTCTTTAGGT
TGGGGGGAGGGGTTTTATGCGATGGAGTTTCCCCACACTGAGTGGGTGGAGACTGAAGTTAGGCCAGCTT
GGCACTTGATGTAATTCTCCTTGGAATTTGCCCTTTTTGAGTTTGGATCTTGGTTCATTCTCAAGCCTCA
GACAGTGGTTCAAAGTTTTTTTCTTCCATTTCAGGTGTCGTGAGGAATTAGCTTGGTACTAATACGACTC
ACTATAGGGAGACCCAAGCTGGCTAGGTAAGCTTGGTACCGAGCTCGGATCCATGTACCCATACGATGTT
CCAGATTACGCTGGTGGATCTGGAGGTTCTGGTGGAATGTCCGACTCGTGGGTCCCGAACTCCGCCTCGG
GCCAGGACCCAGGGGGCCGCCGGAGGGCCTGGGCCGAGCTGCTGGCGGGAAGGGTCAAGAGGGAAAAATA
TAATCCTGAAAGGGCACAGAAATTAAAGGAATCAGCTGTGCGCCTCCTGCGAAGCCATCAGGACCTGAAT
GCCCTTTTGCTTGAGGTAGAAGGTCCACTGTGTAAAAAATTGTCTCTCAGCAAAGTGATTGACTGTGACA
GTTCTGAGGCCTATGCTAATCATTCTAGTTCATTTATAGGCTCTGCTTTGCAGGATCAAGCCTCAAGGCT
GGGGGTTCCCGTGGGTATTCTCTCAGCCGGGATGGTTGCCTCTAGCGTGGGACAGATCTGCACGGCTCCA
GCGGAGACCAGTCACCCTGTGCTGCTGACTGTGGAGCAGAGAAAGAAGCTGTCTTCCCTGTTAGAGTTTG
CTCAGTATTTATTGGCACACAGTATGTTCTCCCGTCTTTCCTTCTGTCAAGAATTATGGAAAATACAGAG
TTCTTTGTTGCTTGAAGCGGTGTGGCATCTTCACGTACAAGGCATTGTGAGCCTGCAAGAGCTGCTGGAA
AGCCATCCCGACATGCATGCTGTGGGATCGTGGCTCTTCAGGAATCTGTGCTGCCTTTGTGAACAGATGG
AAGCATCCTGCCAGCATGCTGACGTCGCCAGGGCCATGCTTTCTGATTTTGTTCAAATGTTTGTTTTGAG
GGGATTTCAGAAAAACTCAGATCTGAGAAGAACTGTGGAGCCTGAAAAAATGCCGCAGGTCACGGTTGAT
GTACTGCAGAGAATGCTGATTTTTGCACTTGACGCTTTGGCTGCTGGAGTACAGGAGGAGTCCTCCACTC
ACAAGATCGTGAGGTGCTGGTTCGGAGTGTTCAGTGGACACACGCTTGGCAGTGTAATTTCCACAGATCC
TCTGAAGAGGTTCTTCAGTCATACCCTGACTCAGATACTCACTCACAGCCCTGTGCTGAAAGCATCTGAT
GCTGTTCAGATGCAGAGAGAGTGGAGCTTTGCGCGGACACACCCTCTGCTCACCTCACTGTACCGCAGGC
TCTTTGTGATGCTGAGTGCAGAGGAGTTGGTTGGCCATTTGCAAGAAGTTCTGGAAACGCAGGAGGTTCA
CTGGCAGAGAGTGCTCTCCTTTGTGTCTGCCCTGGTTGTCTGCTTTCCAGAAGCGCAGCAGCTGCTTGAA
GACTGGGTGGCGCGTTTGATGGCCCAGGCATTCGAGAGCTGCCAGCTGGACAGCATGGTCACTGCGTTCC
TGGTTGTGCGCCAGGCAGCACTGGAGGGCCCCTCTGCGTTCCTGTCATATGCAGACTGGTTCAAGGCCTC
CTTTGGGAGCACACGAGGCTACCATGGCTGCAGCAAGAAGGCCCTGGTCTTCCTGTTTACGTTCTTGTCA
GAACTCGTGCCTTTTGAGTCTCCCCGGTACCTGCAGGTGCACATTCTCCACCCACCCCTGGTTCCCGGCA
AGTACCGCTCCCTCCTCACAGACTACATCTCATTGGCCAAGACACGGCTGGCCGACCTCAAGGTTTCTAT
AGAAAACATGGGACTCTACGAGGATTTGTCATCAGCTGGGGACATTACTGAGCCCCACAGCCAAGCTCTT
CAGGATGTTGAAAAGGCCATCATGGTGTTTGAGCATACGGGGAACATCCCAGTCACCGTCATGGAGGCCA
GCATATTCAGGAGGCCTTACTACGTGTCCCACTTCCTCCCCGCCCTGCTCACACCTCGAGTGCTCCCCAA
AGTCCCTGACTCCCGTGTGGCGTTTATAGAGTCTCTGAAGAGAGCAGATAAAATCCCCCCATCTCTGTAC
TCCACCTACTGCCAGGCCTGCTCTGCTGCTGAAGAGAAGCCAGAAGATGCAGCCCTGGGAGTGAGGGCAG
AACCCAACTCTGCTGAGGAGCCCCTGGGACAGCTCACAGCTGCACTGGGAGAGCTGAGAGCCTCCATGAC
AGACCCCAGCCAGCGTGATGTTATATCGGCACAGGTGGCAGTGATTTCTGAAAGACTGAGGGCTGTCCTG
GGCCACAATGAGGATGACAGCAGCGTTGAGATATCAAAGATTCAGCTCAGCATCAACACGCCGAGACTGG
AGCCACGGGAACACATGGCTGTGGACCTCCTGCTGACGTCTTTCTGTCAGAACCTGATGGCTGCCTCCAG
TGTCGCTCCCCCGGAGAGGCAGGGTCCCTGGGCTGCCCTCTTCGTGAGGACCATGTGTGGACGTGTGCTC
CCTGCAGTGCTCACCCGGCTCTGCCAGCTGCTCCGTCACCAGGGCCCGAGCCTGAGTGCCCCACATGTGC
TGGGGTTGGCTGCCCTGGCCGTGCACCTGGGTGAGTCCAGGTCTGCGCTCCCAGAGGTGGATGTGGGTCC
TCCTGCACCTGGTGCTGGCCTTCCTGTCCCTGCGCTCTTTGACAGCCTCCTGACCTGTAGGACGAGGGAT
TCCTTGTTCTTCTGCCTGAAATTTTGTACAGCAGCAATTTCTTACTCTCTCTGCAAGTTTTCTTCCCAGT
CACGAGATACTTTGTGCAGCTGCTTATCTCCAGGCCTTATTAAAAAGTTTCAGTTCCTCATGTTCAGATT
GTTCTCAGAGGCCCGACAGCCTCTTTCTGAGGAGGACGTAGCCAGCCTTTCCTGGAGACCCTTGCACCTT
CCTTCTGCAGACTGGCAGAGAGCTGCCCTCTCTCTCTGGACACACAGAACCTTCCGAGAGGTGTTGAAAG
AGGAAGATGTTCACTTAACTTACCAAGACTGGTTACACCTGGAGCTGGAAATTCAACCTGAAGCTGATGC
TCTTTCAGATACTGAACGGCAGGACTTCCACCAGTGGGCGATCCATGAGCACTTTCTCCCTGAGTCCTCG
GCTTCAGGGGGCTGTGACGGAGACCTGCAGGCTGCGTGTACCATTCTTGTCAACGCACTGATGGATTTCC
ACCAAAGCTCAAGGAGTTATGACCACTCAGAAAATTCTGATTTGGTCTTTGGTGGCCGCACAGGAAATGA
GGATATTATTTCCAGATTGCAGGAGATGGTAGCTGACCTGGAGCTGCAGCAAGACCTCATAGTGCCTCTC
GGCCACACCCCTTCCCAGGAGCACTTCCTCTTTGAGATTTTCCGCAGACGGCTCCAGGCTCTGACAAGCG
GGTGGAGCGTGGCTGCCAGCCTTCAGAGACAGAGGGAGCTGCTAATGTACAAACGGATCCTCCTCCGCCT
GCCTTCGTCTGTCCTCTGCGGCAGCAGCTTCCAGGCAGAACAGCCCATCACTGCCAGATGCGAGCAGTTC
TTCCACTTGGTCAACTCTGAGATGAGAAACTTCTGCTCCCACGGAGGTGCCCTGACACAGGACATCACTG
CCCACTTCTTCAGGGGCCTCCTGAACGCCTGTCTGCGGAGCAGAGACCCCTCCCTGATGGTCGACTTCAT
ACTGGCCAAGTGCCAGACGAAATGCCCCTTAATTTTGACCTCTGCTCTGGTGTGGTGGCCGAGCCTGGAG
CCTGTGCTGCTCTGCCGGTGGAGGAGACACTGCCAGAGCCCGCTGCCCCGGGAACTGCAGAAGCTACAAG
AAGGCCGGCAGTTTGCCAGCGATTTCCTCTCCCCTGAGGCTGCCTCCCCAGCACCCAACCCGGACTGGCT
CTCAGCTGCTGCACTGCACTTTGCGATTCAACAAGTCAGGGAAGAAAACATCAGGAAGCAGCTAAAGAAG
CTGGACTGCGAGAGAGAGGAGCTATTGGTTTTCCTTTTCTTCTTCTCCTTGATGGGCCTGCTGTCGTCAC
ATCTGACCTCAAATAGCACCACAGACCTGCCAAAGGCTTTCCACGTTTGTGCAGCAATCCTCGAGTGTTT
AGAGAAGAGGAAGATATCCTGGCTGGCACTCTTTCAGTTGACAGAGAGTGACCTCAGGCTGGGGCGGCTC
CTCCTCCGTGTGGCCCCGGATCAGCACACCAGGCTGCTGCCTTTCGCTTTTTACAGTCTTCTCTCCTACT
TCCATGAAGACGCGGCCATCAGGGAAGAGGCCTTCCTGCATGTTGCTGTGGACATGTACTTGAAGCTGGT
CCAGCTCTTCGTGGCTGGGGATACAAGCACAGTTTCACCTCCAGCTGGCAGGAGCCTGGAGCTCAAGGGT
CAGGGCAACCCCGTGGAACTGATAACAAAAGCTCGTCTTTTTCTGCTGCAGTTAATACCTCGGTGCCCGA
AAAAGAGCTTCTCACACGTGGCAGAGCTGCTGGCTGATCGTGGGGACTGCGACCCAGAGGTGAGCGCCGC
CCTCCAGAGCAGACAGCAGGCTGCCCCTGACGCTGACCTGTCCCAGGAGCCTCATCTCTTCTGAGTCGAC
CCCCTCTCCCTCCCCCCCCCCTAACGTTACTGGCCGAAGCCGCTTGGAATAAGGCCGGTGTGCGTTTGTC
TATATGTTATTTTCCACCATATTGCCGTCTTTTGGCAATGTGAGGGCCCGGAAACCTGGCCCTGTCTTCT
TGACGAGCATTCCTAGGGGTCTTTCCCCTCTCGCCAAAGGAATGCAAGGTCTGTTGAATGTCGTGAAGGA
AGCAGTTCCTCTGGAAGCTTCTTGAAGACAAACAACGTCTGTAGCGACCCTTTGCAGGCAGCGGAACCCC
CCACCTGGCGACAGGTGCCTCTGCGGCCAAAAGCCACGTGTATAAGATACACCTGCAAAGGCGGCACAAC
CCCAGTGCCACGTTGTGAGTTGGATAGTTGTGGAAAGAGTCAAATGGCTCTCCTCAAGCGTATTCAACAA
GGGGCTGAAGGATGCCCAGAAGGTACCCCATTGTATGGGATCTGATCTGGGGCCTCGGTGCACATGCTTT
ACATGTGTTTAGTCGAGGTTAAAAAAACGTCTAGGCCCCCCGAACCACGGGGACGTGGTTTTCCTTTGAA
AAACACGATGCCACCATGGGTATGAACCCAGCCATCAGCGTCGCTCTCCTGCTCTCAGTCTTGCAGGTGT
CCCGAGGGCAGAAGGTGACCAGCCTGACAGCCTGCCTGGTGAACCAAAACCTTCGCCTGGACTGCCGCCA
TGAGAATAACACCAAGGATAACTCCATCCAGCATGAGTTCAGCCTGACCCGAGAGAAGAGGAAGCACGTG
CTCTCAGGCACCCTTGGGATACCCGAGCACACGTACCGCTCCCGCGTCACCCTCTCCAACCAGCCCTATA
TCAAGGTCCTTACCCTAGCCAACTTCACCACCAAGGATGAGGGCGACTACTTTTGTGAGCTTCGCGTCTC
GGGCGCGAATCCCATGAGCTCCAATAAAAGTATCAGTGTGTATAGAGACAAGCTGGTCAAGTGTGGCGGC
ATAAGCCTGCTGGTTCAGAACACATCCTGGATGCTGCTGCTGCTGCTTTCCCTCTCCCTCCTCCAAGCCC
TGGACTTCATTTCTCTGTGATCTAGACCCAGCTTTCTTGTACAAAGTGGTTGATATCCAGCACAGTGGCG
GCCGCTCGACAATCAACCTCTGGATTACAAAATTTGTGAAAGATTGACTGGTATTCTTAACTATGTTGCT
CCTTTTACGCTATGTGGATACGCTGCTTTAATGCCTTTGTATCATGCTATTGCTTCCCGTATGGCTTTCA
TTTTCTCCTCCTTGTATAAATCCTGGTTGCTGTCTCTTTATGAGGAGTTGTGGCCCGTTGTCAGGCAACG
TGGCGTGGTGTGCACTGTGTTTGCTGACGCAACCCCCACTGGTTGGGGCATTGCCACCACCTGTCAGCTC
CTTTCCGGGACTTTCGCTTTCCCCCTCCCTATTGCCACGGCGGAACTCATCGCCGCCTGCCTTGCCCGCT
GCTGGACAGGGGCTCGGCTGTTGGGCACTGACAATTCCGTGGTGTTGTCGGGGAAGCTGACGTCCTTTCC
ATGGCTGCTCGCCTGTGTTGCCACCTGGATTCTGCGCGGGACGTCCTTCTGCTACGTCCCTTCGGCCCTC
AATCCAGCGGACCTTCCTTCCCGCGGCCTGCTGCCGGCTCTGCGGCCTCTTCCGCGTCTTCGCCTTCGCC
CTCAGACGAGTCGGATCTCCCTTTGGGCCGCCTCCCCGCCTGGACCTGCAGGATTCTGCAGATATCCGGA
CTAGTGATCTAATTCTACCGGGTAGGGGAGGCGCTTTTCCCAAGGCAGTCTGGAGCATGCGCTTTAGCAG
CCCCGCTGGGCACTTGGCGCTACACAAGTGGCCTCTGGCCTCGCACACATTCCACATCCACCGGTAGGCG
CCAACCGGCTCCGTTCTTTGGTGGCCCCTTCGCGCCACCTTCTACTCCTCCCCTAGTCAGGAAGTTCCCC
CCCGCCCCGCAGCTCGCGTCGTGCAGGACGTGACAAATGGAAGTAGCACGTCTCACTAGTCTCGTGCAGA
TGGACAGCACCGCTGAGCAATGGAAGCGGGTAGGCCTTTGGGGCAGCGGCCAATAGCAGCTTTGCTCCTT
CGCTTTCTGGGCTCAGAGGCTGGGAAGGGGTGGGTCCGGGGGCGGGCTCAGGGGCGGGCTCAGGGGCGGG
GCGGGCGCCCGAAGGTCCTCCGGAGGCCCGGCATTCTGCACGCTTCAAAAGCGCACGTCTGCCGCGCTGT
TCTCCTCTTCCTCATCTCCGGGCCTTTCGACCTGCAGCCAATATGGGATCGGCCATTGAACAAGATGGAT
TGCACGCAGGTTCTCCGGCCGCTTGGGTGGAGAGGCTATTCGGCTATGACTGGGCACAACAGACAATCGG
CTGCTCTGATGCCGCCGTGTTCCGGCTGTCAGCGCAGGGGCGCCCGGTTCTTTTTGTCAAGACCGACCTG
TCCGGTGCCCTGAATGAACTGCAGGACGAGGCAGCGCGGCTATCGTGGCTGGCCACGACGGGCGTTCCTT
GCGCAGCTGTGCTCGACGTTGTCACTGAAGCGGGAAGGGACTGGCTGCTATTGGGCGAAGTGCCGGGGCA
GGATCTCCTGTCATCTCACCTTGCTCCTGCCGAGAAAGTATCCATCATGGCTGATGCAATGCGGCGGCTG
CATACGCTTGATCCGGCTACCTGCCCATTCGACCACCAAGCGAAACATCGCATCGAGCGAGCACGTACTC
GGATGGAAGCCGGTCTTGTCGATCAGGATGATCTGGACGAAGAGCATCAGGGGCTCGCGCCAGCCGAACT
GTTCGCCAGGCTCAAGGCGCGCATGCCCGACGGCGAGGATCTCGTCGTGACCCATGGCGATGCCTGCTTG
CCGAATATCATGGTGGAAAATGGCCGCTTTTCTGGATTCATCGACTGTGGCCGGCTGGGTGTGGCGGACC
GCTATCAGGACATAGCGTTGGCTACCCGTGATATTGCTGAAGAGCTTGGCGGCGAATGGGCTGACCGCTT
CCTCGTGCTTTACGGTATCGCCGCTCCCGATTCGCAGCGCATCGCCTTCTATCGCCTTCTTGACGAGTTC
TTCTGAACGCGTCGCCCGCCCCACGACCCGCAGCGCCCGACCGAAAGGAGCGCACGACCCCATGCATCTC
GAGGGCCCGGTACCTTTAAGACCAATGACTTACAAGGCAGCTGTAGATCTTAGCCACTTTTTAAAAGAAA
AGGGGGGACTGGAAGGGCTAGCTCACTCCCAACGAAGACAAGATCTGCTTTTTGCTTGTACTGGGTCTCT
CTGGTTAGACCAGATCTGAGCCTGGGAGCTCTCTGGCTAACTAGGGAACCCACTGCTTAAGCCTCAATAA
AGCTTGCCTTGAGTGCTTCAAGTAGTGTGTGCCCGTCTGTTGTGTGACTCTGGTAACTAGAGATCCCTCA
GACCCTTTTAGTCAGTGTGGAAAATCTCTAGCAGTAGTAGTTCATGTCATCTTATTATTCAGTATTTATA
ACTTGCAAAGAAATGAATATCAGAGAGTGAGAGGAACTTGTTTATTGCAGCTTATAATGGTTACAAATAA
AGCAATAGCATCACAAATTTCACAAATAAAGCATTTTTTTCACTGCATTCTAGTTGTGGTTTGTCCAAAC
TCATCAATGTATCTTATCATGTCTGGCTCTAGCTATCCCGCCCCTAACTCCGCCCATCCCGCCCCTAACT
CCGCCCAGTTCCGCCCATTCTCCGCCCCATGGCTGACTAATTTTTTTTATTTATGCAGAGGCCGAGGCCG
CCTCGGCCTCTGAGCTATTCCAGAAGTAGTGAGGAGGCTTTTTTGGAGGCCTAGGGACGTACCCAATTCG
CCCTATAGTGAGTCGTATTACGCGCGCTCACTGGCCGTCGTTTTACAACGTCGTGACTGGGAAAACCCTG
GCGTTACCCAACTTAATCGCCTTGCAGCACATCCCCCTTTCGCCAGCTGGCGTAATAGCGAAGAGGCCCG
CACCGATCGCCCTTCCCAACAGTTGCGCAGCCTGAATGGCGAATGGG
[124 nt withheld, positions 14048-14171]
C
[91 nt withheld, positions 14173-14263]
A
[49 nt withheld, positions 14265-14313]
CCTTTGACGTTGGAGTCCACGTTCTTT
[37 nt withheld, positions 14341-14377]
ACCCTATCTCGGTCTATTCTTTTGATTTATAAGGGATTTTGCCGATTTCGGCCTATTGGTTAAAAAATGA
GCTGATTTAACAAAAATTTAACGCGAATTTTAACAAAATATTAACGCTTACAATTT
Features (pLannotate 1.2.2; 35 found; start..end, strand, type, name):
     26..130     +  promoter       AmpR promoter: bla
    131..991     +  CDS            AmpR: β-lactamase; bla; confers resistance to ampicillin, carbenicillin, and related antibiotics
   1162..1750    +  rep_origin     ori: high-copy-number ColE1/pMB1/pBR322/pUC origin of replication
   1933..2025    +  CDS            lacI (fragment): lac repressor; lacI; The lac repressor binds to the lac operator to inhibit transcription in E. coli. This inhibition can be relieved by adding lactose or isopropyl-β-D-thiogalactopyranoside (IPTG).
   2038..2059    +  protein_bind   CAP binding site: CAP binding activates transcription in the presence of cAMP. E. coli catabolite activator protein
   2074..2104    +  promoter       lac promoter: promoter for the E. coli lac operon
   2108..2130    +  protein_bind   lac operator (fragment): The lac repressor binds to the lac operator to inhibit transcription in E. coli. This inhibition can be relieved by adding lactose or isopropyl-β-D-thiogalactopyranoside (IPTG). lac repressor encoded by lacI
   2173..2191    +  promoter       T3 promoter: promoter for bacteriophage T3 RNA polymerase
   2219..2445    +  promoter       RSV promoter: Rous sarcoma virus enhancer/promoter
   2446..2626    +  LTR            5' LTR (truncated): truncated 5' long terminal repeat (LTR) from HIV-1
   2673..2798    +  misc_feature   HIV-1 Ψ: packaging signal of human immunodeficiency virus type 1
   2782..3145    +  CDS            HIV-1 gag (fragment): gag protein from human immunodeficiency virus 1; gag
   3291..3524    +  misc_feature   RRE: The Rev response element (RRE) of HIV-1 allows for Rev-dependent mRNA export from the nucleus to the cytoplasm.
   3901..4001    +  CDS            Rev (fragment): human immunodeficiency virus 1 (HIV-1) Rev protein; rev; enhances nuclear export of unspliced and incompletely spliced viral mRNAs
   4020..4136    +  misc_feature   cPPT/CTS: central polypurine tract and central termination sequence of HIV-1
   4170..4194    +  protein_bind   attB1: mutant version of attB; recombination site for the Gateway® BP reaction BP Clonase™
   4209..4227    +  enhancer       CMV enhancer (fragment): human cytomegalovirus immediate early enhancer
   4252..4318    +  CDS            small t antigen (fragment): SV40 (simian virus 40) small t antigen
   4325..5503    +  promoter       EF-1α promoter: strong constitutive promoter for human elongation factor EF-1α
   5520..5538    +  promoter       T7 promoter: promoter for bacteriophage T7 RNA polymerase
   5586..5612    +  CDS            3xHA (fragment): three tandem HA epitope tags
   5637..10001   +  CDS            FANCA: FANCA_HUMAN - Also known as FAA, FACA, FANCH. Experimental evidence at protein level: Swiss-Prot protein existence level 1. DNA repair protein that may operate in a postreplication repair or a cell cycle checkpoint function. May be involved in interstrand DNA cross-link repair and in the maintenance of normal chromosome stability. From Homo sapiens (Human).
  10011..10580   +  misc_feature   IRES: internal ribosome entry site (IRES) of the encephalomyocarditis virus (EMCV)
  10592..11080   +  CDS            Thy1.1: mouse GPI-anchored cell surface glycoprotein of the immunoglobulin superfamily This allele of Thy1 is also known as CD90.1.
  11086..11110   -  protein_bind   attB2: mutant version of attB; recombination site for the Gateway® BP reaction BP Clonase™
  11141..11729   +  misc_feature   WPRE: woodchuck hepatitis virus posttranscriptional regulatory element
  11780..12279   +  promoter       PGK promoter: mouse phosphoglycerate kinase 1 promoter
  12293..13096   +  CDS            NeoR/KanR: aminoglycoside phosphotransferase from Tn5; aph(3')-II (or nptII); confers resistance to neomycin, kanamycin, and G418 (Geneticin®)
  13170..13307   +  CDS            nef (fragment): NEF_HV1LA - Experimental evidence at protein level: Swiss-Prot protein existence level 1. Extracellular Nef protein targets CD4(+) T-lymphocytes for apoptosis by interacting with CXCR4 surface receptors. From Human immunodeficiency virus type 1 group M subtype B (isolate Lai) (HIV-1).
  13293..13473   +  LTR            5' LTR (truncated): truncated 5' long terminal repeat (LTR) from HIV-1
  13545..13666   +  polyA_signal   SV40 poly(A) signal: SV40 polyadenylation signal
  13706..13841   +  rep_origin     SV40 ori: SV40 origin of replication
  13862..13880   -  promoter       T7 promoter: promoter for bacteriophage T7 RNA polymerase
  13888..14043   +  CDS            lacZα (fragment): LacZα fragment of β-galactosidase; lacZ fragment
  14048..14476   +  rep_origin     f1 ori (sequence partly withheld): f1 bacteriophage origin of replication; arrow indicates direction of (+) strand synthesis
