[The description below was written by a language model from this plasmid's Addgene catalogue record and pLannotate feature annotations shown in this document.]
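Description:
pCR1316 is a lentiviral transfer plasmid of about 14.5 kb, built on the pCR1265 backbone, for expressing human FANCA in mammalian cells. In bacteria it is maintained through a high-copy ColE1/pUC-type origin and selected with ampicillin via the β-lactamase gene. An f1 origin, an SV40 origin and residual lac/lacZα fragments are also carried in the backbone. The viral portion follows a third-generation layout. An RSV promoter replaces the U3 region upstream of a truncated HIV-1 5' LTR to drive genomic RNA production in packaging cells. It is followed by the Ψ packaging signal with a gag fragment, the Rev response element for Rev-dependent nuclear export, and the cPPT/CTS. A second truncated LTR and an SV40 polyadenylation signal close the viral genome.

The payload sits between Gateway attB1 and attB2 sites. An EF-1α promoter drives the FANCA coding sequence, which carries an N-terminal HA epitope; the annotation detects it as a partial match to a 3xHA feature, consistent with a single copy. An EMCV IRES follows and allows translation of the mouse surface marker Thy1.1 from the same transcript, so transduced cells can be identified or sorted by surface staining. A WPRE downstream enhances transcript expression. A separate mouse PGK promoter drives NeoR/KanR, which permits G418 selection of transduced cells. The depositor notes that the consensus coding sequence was amplified from synthetic fragments or cDNA clones and inserted by Gibson assembly. The associated work concerns the role of the Fanconi anemia pathway in Cas9 genome editing in human cells, so stable FANCA expression or complementation is a plausible use, though the record states only that the plasmid expresses FANCA.
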