Addgene plasmid #111126: pCR1316
Purpose: Expresses FANCA.
Depositing lab: Jacob Corn. Depositing organization: University of California, Berkeley. Publication: CRISPR-Cas9 genome editing in human cells occurs via the Fanconi anemia pathway. Richardson CD, Kazane KR, Feng SJ, Zelin E, Bray NL, Schafer AJ, Floor SN, Corn JE. Nat Genet. 2018 Aug;50(8):1132-1139. doi: 10.1038/s41588-018-0174-0. Epub 2018 Jul 27. PubMed 30054595.
Backbone
  Vector backbone: pCR1265
  Vector type: Lentiviral
Growth in bacteria
  Bacterial resistance: Ampicillin, 100 μg/mL
  Growth temperature: 37°C
  Growth strain: NEB Stable
  Copy number: High Copy
Gene/Insert
  Gene/Insert name: FANCA
  Species: H. sapiens (human)
  Entrez Gene: FANCA (a.k.a. FA, FA-H, FA1, FAA, FACA, FAH, FANCH)
  Tag / fusion protein: HA (N terminal on insert)
  Cloning method: Gibson Cloning
Terms and licenses: Academic/Nonprofit Terms; Industry Terms: Not Available to Industry
Depositor comments: Consensus CDS were PCR amplified from gBlocks or from cDNA clones and Gibson cloned into pLentiX1
How to cite: pCR1316 was a gift from Jacob Corn (Addgene plasmid # 111126 ; http://n2t.net/addgene:111126 ; RRID:Addgene_111126)
